Addgene plasmid #169599: pVH1001-Tier2(ColE1 ori)
Purpose: (Empty Backbone) Tier-2 expression vector (A1-pA::A2-pA::A3-pA). The tier-2 expression vector consists of a custom MCS cassette containing the three Tier-1 compatible acceptor cassettes (A1, A2, and A3) each with its own non-homologous polyadenylation (pA) signals in a minimal backbone (AmpR and ColE1 ori).
Depositing lab: Martin Fussenegger. Depositing organization: ETH Zurich (Swiss Federal Institute of Technology). Publication: A versatile plasmid architecture for mammalian synthetic biology (VAMSyB). Haellman V, Strittmatter T, Bertschi A, Stucheli P, Fussenegger M. Metab Eng. 2021 Jul;66:41-50. doi: 10.1016/j.ymben.2021.04.003. Epub 2021 Apr 18. PubMed 33857582.
Backbone
  Vector backbone: pUC57-based
  Backbone size (bp): 2742
  Vector type: Mammalian Expression
Growth in bacteria
  Bacterial resistance: Ampicillin, 100 μg/mL
  Growth temperature: 37°C
  Growth strain: DH5alpha
  Copy number: Low Copy
Gene/Insert
  Gene/Insert name: None
Terms and licenses: Academic/Nonprofit Terms; Industry Terms: Not Available to Industry
How to cite: pVH1001-Tier2(ColE1 ori) was a gift from Martin Fussenegger (Addgene plasmid # 169599 ; http://n2t.net/addgene:169599 ; RRID:Addgene_169599)
