[The description below was written by a language model from this plasmid's Addgene catalogue record and pLannotate feature annotations shown in this document.]
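Description:
pVH1001-Tier2(ColE1 ori) is an empty mammalian expression backbone from the VAMSyB (versatile plasmid architecture for mammalian synthetic biology) modular cloning system. It is a compact 2,742 bp plasmid derived from pUC57 and reduced to a minimal bacterial backbone: a β-lactamase gene with its native bla promoter for ampicillin selection, and a ColE1-type origin of replication for propagation in E. coli. The catalogue lists the plasmid as low copy, whereas the automated annotation labels the origin with the generic high-copy ColE1/pMB1/pUC family description, so the record is not consistent on copy number.

There is no insert. The functional region is a custom multiple cloning cassette holding three acceptor positions (A1, A2 and A3) that are compatible with the system's Tier-1 vectors, arranged as A1-pA::A2-pA::A3-pA. Each position is followed by its own polyadenylation signal, and the three signals are non-homologous. This lets three transcription units be terminated independently while avoiding repeated sequences that could promote recombination. The feature table identifies a complete bovine growth hormone poly(A) signal and a short match to a synthetic poly(A) signal. The identity of the third terminator is not stated. The other hits in this region (very short SV40 promoter and lacZα fragments, a CAP binding site and a lacI fragment) are best read as residual or incidental backbone sequence rather than working elements. No mammalian promoter, reporter or mammalian selection marker is annotated, so promoters and coding sequences are presumably supplied by the modules transferred from Tier-1 plasmids. The vector is intended for assembling up to three expression cassettes on one plasmid for multigene expression in mammalian cells.
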