Features (pLannotate 1.2.2; 9 found; start..end, strand, type, name):
     25..885     -  CDS            AmpR: β-lactamase; bla; confers resistance to ampicillin, carbenicillin, and related antibiotics
    886..990     -  promoter       AmpR promoter: bla
   1157..1381    +  polyA_signal   bGH poly(A) signal: bovine growth hormone polyadenylation signal
   1390..1407    +  promoter       SV40 promoter (fragment): SV40 enhancer and early promoter
   1483..1504    +  polyA_signal   poly(A) signal (fragment): synthetic polyadenylation signal
   1544..1560    -  CDS            lacZα (fragment): LacZα fragment of β-galactosidase; lacZ fragment
   1699..1720    -  protein_bind   CAP binding site: CAP binding activates transcription in the presence of cAMP. E. coli catabolite activator protein
   1733..1825    -  CDS            lacI (fragment): lac repressor; lacI; The lac repressor binds to the lac operator to inhibit transcription in E. coli. This inhibition can be relieved by adding lactose or isopropyl-β-D-thiogalactopyranoside (IPTG).
   2008..2596    -  rep_origin     ori: high-copy-number ColE1/pMB1/pBR322/pUC origin of replication
>Addgene plasmid #169599 | pVH1001-Tier2(ColE1 ori) | addgene full sequence | sequence record 366207 | Addgene NGS Result
ATATGAGTAAACTTGGTCTGACAGTTACCAATGCTTAATCAGTGAGGCACCTATCTCAGCGATCTGTCTA
TTTCGTTCATCCATAGTTGCCTGACTCCCCGTCGTGTAGATAACTACGATACGGGAGGGCTTACCATCTG
GCCCCAGTGCTGCAATGATACCGCGGCTCCCACGCTCACCGGCTCCAGATTTATCAGCAATAAACCAGCC
AGCCGGAAGGGCCGAGCGCAGAAGTGGTCCTGCAACTTTATCCGCCTCCATCCAGTCTATTAATTGTTGC
CGGGAAGCTAGAGTAAGTAGTTCGCCAGTTAATAGTTTGCGCAACGTTGTTGCCATTGCTACAGGCATCG
TGGTGTCACGCTCGTCGTTTGGTATGGCTTCATTCAGCTCCGGTTCCCAACGATCAAGGCGAGTTACATG
ATCCCCCATGTTGTGCAAAAAAGCGGTTAGCTCCTTCGGTCCTCCGATCGTTGTCAGAAGTAAGTTGGCC
GCAGTGTTATCACTCATGGTTATGGCAGCACTGCATAATTCTCTTACTGTCATGCCATCCGTAAGATGCT
TTTCTGTGACTGGTGAGTACTCAACCAAGTCATTCTGAGAATAGTGTATGCGGCGACCGAGTTGCTCTTG
CCCGGCGTCAATACGGGATAATACCGCGCCACATAGCAGAACTTTAAAAGTGCTCATCATTGGAAAACGT
TCTTCGGGGCGAAAACTCTCAAGGATCTTACCGCTGTTGAGATCCAGTTCGATGTAACCCACTCGTGCAC
CCAACTGATCTTCAGCATCTTTTACTTTCACCAGCGTTTCTGGGTGAGCAAAAACAGGAAGGCAAAATGC
CGCAAAAAAGGGAATAAGGGCGACACGGAAATGTTGAATACTCATACTCTTCCTTTTTCAATATTATTGA
AGCATTTATCAGGGTTATTGTCTCATGAGCGGATACATATTTGAATGTATTTAGAAAAATAAACAAATAG
GGGTTCCGCGCACATTTCCCCGAAAAGTGCCACCTGACGTCTAAGAAACCAAGATCTCCACGCGTGGTAC
CCTCGAGGAGCTCTTCGAAGCGGAATTCACCATGACTAGTGCTAGCGGATCCACCGGTGTCTAGAAAGCT
TTGAGGCCGGCCTGCAGGCCCGCTGATCAGCCTCGACTGTGCCTTCTAGTTGCCAGCCATCTGTTGTTTG
CCCCTCCCCCGTGCCTTCCTTGACCCTGGAAGGTGCCACTCCCACTGTCCTTTCCTAATAAAATGAGGAA
ATTGCATCGCATTGTCTGAGTAGGTGTCATTCTATTCTGGGGGGTGGGGTGGGGCAGGACAGCAAGGGGG
AGGATTGGGAAGACAATAGCAGGCATGCTGGGGATGCGGTGGGCTCTATGGTAGCTTAGGAGGCGGAAAG
AACCAGCGCGGGAGACCGTCAGTTGGTCTCCAGCTATACAGGTGCACCGCTTTATAATAAAACTGATACA
GAGAACGTTATCATGTGTGTTGGTTTTTTTTGTGTGTGCGGTTTAAGGGAGCCTCGGTCATAGCTGTTTC
CTGTGTAAAACGACGGCCAGCGCGGGAGACGGTCAGTTCGTCTCCAGCTCAGAAATTATGAGAGCGTTTA
ATAAAGTATTGACTATGGTTGACAAAACGTGTGTTGGAGTTTTTTGTGTGCTTTGTCATCAACTGAGCCA
GTAGGTCGAGGGTGCCTAATGAGTGAGCTAACTCACATTAATTGCGTTGCGCTCACTGCCCGCTTTCCAG
TCGGGAAACCTGTCGTGCCAGCTGCATTAATGAATCGGCCAACGCGCGGGGAGAGGCGGTTTGCGTATTG
GGCGCTCTTCCGCTTCCTCGCTCACTGACTCGCTGCGCTCGGTCGTTCGGCTGCGGCGAGCGGTATCAGC
TCACTCAAAGGCGGTAATACGGTTATCCACAGAATCAGGGGATAACGCAGGAAAGAACATGTGAGCAAAA
GGCCAGCAAAAGGCCAGGAACCGTAAAAAGGCCGCGTTGCTGGCGTTTTTCCATAGGCTCCGCCCCCCTG
ACGAGCATCACAAAAATCGACGCTCAAGTCAGAGGTGGCGAAACCCGACAGGACTATAAAGATACCAGGC
GTTTCCCCCTGGAAGCTCCCTCGTGCGCTCTCCTGTTCCGACCCTGCCGCTTACCGGATACCTGTCCGCC
TTTCTCCCTTCGGGAAGCGTGGCGCTTTCTCATAGCTCACGCTGTAGGTATCTCAGTTCGGTGTAGGTCG
TTCGCTCCAAGCTGGGCTGTGTGCACGAACCCCCCGTTCAGCCCGACCGCTGCGCCTTATCCGGTAACTA
TCGTCTTGAGTCCAACCCGGTAAGACACGACTTATCGCCACTGGCAGCAGCCACTGGTAACAGGATTAGC
AGAGCGAGGTATGTAGGCGGTGCTACAGAGTTCTTGAAGTGGTGGCCTAACTACGGCTACACTAGAAGAA
CAGTATTTGGTATCTGCGCTCTGCTGAAGCCAGTTACCTTCGGAAAAAGAGTTGGTAGCTCTTGATCCGG
CAAACAAACCACCGCTGGTAGCGGTGGTTTTTTTGTTTGCAAGCAGCAGATTACGCGCAGAAAAAAAGGA
TCTCAAGAAGATCCTTTGATCTTTTCTACGGGGTCTGACGCTCAGTGGAACGAAAACTCACGTTAAGGGA
TTTTGGTCATGAGATTATCAAAAAGGATCTTCACCTAGATCCTTTTAAATTAAAAATGAAGTTTTAAATC
AATCTAAAGTAT
